Addgene plasmid #143519: TFORF1545
Purpose: Lentiviral vector for overexpressing transcription factor ORFs with unique 24-bp barcodes. Barcodes facilitate identification of transcription factors in pooled screens.
Depositing lab: Feng Zhang. Depositing organization: Broad Institute. Publication: A transcription factor atlas of directed differentiation. Joung J, Ma S, Tay T, Geiger-Schuller KR, Kirchgatterer PC, Verdine VK, Guo B, Arias-Garcia MA, Allen WE, Singh A, Kuksenko O, Abudayyeh OO, Gootenberg JS, Fu Z, Macrae RK, Buenrostro JD, Regev A, Zhang F. Cell. 2023 Jan 5;186(1):209-229.e26. doi: 10.1016/j.cell.2022.11.026. PubMed 36608654.
Backbone
  Vector backbone: pLX_TRC317
  Backbone manufacturer: Broad Institute Genetic Perturbation Platform
  Backbone size w/o insert (bp): 8264
  Vector type: Mammalian Expression, Lentiviral
  Selectable markers: Puromycin
Growth in bacteria
  Bacterial resistance: Ampicillin, 100 μg/mL
  Growth temperature: 37°C
  Growth strain: NEB Stable
  Copy number: High Copy
Gene/Insert
  Gene/Insert name: ZNF160
  Species: H. sapiens (human)
  Insert size (bp): 2450
  Entrez Gene: ZNF160 (a.k.a. F11, HZF5, KR18, HKr18, FLJ00032, KIAA1611, DKFZp686B16128)
  Promoter: EF1a
  Cloning method: Unknown
  Sequencing primers: 5′ GGGTGGAGACTGAAGTTAGGCCAG; 3′ CACATAGCGTAAAAGGAGCAACATAG
Terms and licenses: Academic/Nonprofit Terms; Industry Terms: Not Available to Industry
Depositor comments: NM_001322139,NM_001322137,NM_001322138,ENST00000601421 . The transcription factor ORF portion of this plasmid was synthesized by Genewiz. Please test multiple small colonies in case of plasmid recombination. To make this collection available in a timely manner, a portion of this collection was not fully sequenced by Addgene. If an Addgene verified full plasmid sequence is not available, please contact us prior to placing an order to request the full sequence.
How to cite: TFORF1545 was a gift from Feng Zhang (Addgene plasmid # 143519 ; http://n2t.net/addgene:143519 ; RRID:Addgene_143519)
