[The description below was written by a language model from this plasmid's Addgene catalogue record and pLannotate feature annotations shown in this document.]
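Description:
TFORF1545 is a third-generation-style, self-inactivating lentiviral expression plasmid built on the pLX_TRC317 backbone and carrying the human zinc-finger transcription factor ZNF160 as its open reading frame. It belongs to a barcoded transcription factor ORF collection in which each construct carries a unique 24-bp barcode, so that the factor delivered to a given cell can be identified by sequencing in pooled overexpression screens, such as those probing directed differentiation. In bacteria the plasmid is maintained by a high-copy ColE1/pUC-type origin and selected with ampicillin through the bla gene. An f1 origin and remnants of a lac/lacZα cloning region flanked by T7 and T3 promoters are also present in the backbone.

The viral portion begins with an RSV promoter fused to a truncated HIV-1 5' LTR, which drives Tat-independent production of genomic RNA. This is followed by the Ψ packaging signal with a gag fragment, the Rev response element for nuclear export, and a cPPT/CTS element. An SV40 early promoter/origin drives puromycin N-acetyltransferase, allowing selection of transduced mammalian cells. Downstream, the strong constitutive EF-1α promoter drives the ZNF160 ORF, followed by a WPRE to enhance transcript expression and a ΔU3 3' LTR that inactivates the integrated provirus, with an SV40 polyadenylation signal beyond it. The automated annotation labels only the first part of the insert, and calls it a ZNF347 fragment. This most likely reflects homology among KRAB zinc-finger family members rather than a different insert. The barcode is not annotated in the feature table. The depositor notes that the ORF was synthesized and that the plasmid may be prone to recombination.
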