Features (pLannotate 1.2.2; 31 found; start..end, strand, type, name):
      5..231     +  promoter       RSV promoter: Rous sarcoma virus enhancer/promoter
    232..412     +  LTR            5' LTR (truncated): truncated 5' long terminal repeat (LTR) from HIV-1
    459..584     +  misc_feature   HIV-1 Ψ: packaging signal of human immunodeficiency virus type 1
    568..931     +  CDS            HIV-1 gag (fragment): gag protein from human immunodeficiency virus 1; gag
   1077..1310    +  misc_feature   RRE: The Rev response element (RRE) of HIV-1 allows for Rev-dependent mRNA export from the nucleus to the cytoplasm.
   1687..1713    +  CDS            Rev (fragment): human immunodeficiency virus 1 (HIV-1) Rev protein; rev; enhances nuclear export of unspliced and incompletely spliced viral mRNAs
   1720..1743    +  promoter       SV40 promoter (fragment): SV40 early promoter
   1744..1815    +  promoter       SV40 promoter (fragment): SV40 enhancer and early promoter
   1839..1974    +  rep_origin     SV40 ori: SV40 origin of replication
   2020..2616    +  CDS            PuroR (fragment): puromycin N-acetyltransferase; pac from Streptomyces; confers resistance to puromycin
   2665..2782    +  misc_feature   cPPT/CTS: central polypurine tract and central termination sequence of HIV-1
   2847..2913    +  CDS            small t antigen (fragment): SV40 (simian virus 40) small t antigen
   2920..4098    +  promoter       EF-1α promoter: strong constitutive promoter for human elongation factor EF-1α
   4115..4822    +  CDS            ZNF347 (fragment): ZN347_HUMAN - Also known as ZNF1111. Experimental evidence at protein level: Swiss-Prot protein existence level 1. May be involved in transcriptional regulation. From Homo sapiens (Human).
   6476..6529    +  promoter       U6 promoter (fragment): RNA polymerase III promoter for human U6 snRNA
   6571..7159    +  misc_feature   WPRE: woodchuck hepatitis virus posttranscriptional regulatory element
   7210..7229    +  misc_feature   cPPT/CTS (fragment): central polypurine tract and central termination sequence of HIV-1
   7231..7464    +  LTR            3' LTR (ΔU3): self-inactivating 3' long terminal repeat (LTR) from HIV-1
   7542..7663    +  polyA_signal   SV40 poly(A) signal: SV40 polyadenylation signal
   7703..7838    +  rep_origin     SV40 ori: SV40 origin of replication
   7859..7877    -  promoter       T7 promoter: promoter for bacteriophage T7 RNA polymerase
   7885..8040    +  CDS            lacZα (fragment): LacZα fragment of β-galactosidase; lacZ fragment
   8045..8473    +  rep_origin     f1 ori (sequence partly withheld): f1 bacteriophage origin of replication; arrow indicates direction of (+) strand synthesis
   8526..8630    +  promoter       AmpR promoter: bla
   8631..9491    +  CDS            AmpR: β-lactamase; bla; confers resistance to ampicillin, carbenicillin, and related antibiotics
   9662..10250   +  rep_origin     ori: high-copy-number ColE1/pMB1/pBR322/pUC origin of replication
  10433..10525   +  CDS            lacI (fragment): lac repressor; lacI; The lac repressor binds to the lac operator to inhibit transcription in E. coli. This inhibition can be relieved by adding lactose or isopropyl-β-D-thiogalactopyranoside (IPTG).
  10538..10559   +  protein_bind   CAP binding site: CAP binding activates transcription in the presence of cAMP. E. coli catabolite activator protein
  10574..10604   +  promoter       lac promoter: promoter for the E. coli lac operon
  10608..10630   +  protein_bind   lac operator (fragment): The lac repressor binds to the lac operator to inhibit transcription in E. coli. This inhibition can be relieved by adding lactose or isopropyl-β-D-thiogalactopyranoside (IPTG). lac repressor encoded by lacI
  10673..10691   +  promoter       T3 promoter: promoter for bacteriophage T3 RNA polymerase
>Addgene plasmid #143519 | TFORF1545 | addgene full sequence | sequence record 400391 | Addgene NGS Result
TTAATGTAGTCTTATGCAATACTCTTGTAGTCTTGCAACATGGTAACGATGAGTTAGCAACATGCCTTAC
AAGGAGAGAAAAAGCACCGTGCATGCCGATTGGTGGAAGTAAGGTGGTACGATCGTGCCTTATTAGGAAG
GCAACAGACGGGTCTGACATGGATTGGACGAACCACTGAATTGCCGCATTGCAGAGATATTGTATTTAAG
TGCCTAGCTCGATACATAAACGGGTCTCTCTGGTTAGACCAGATCTGAGCCTGGGAGCTCTCTGGCTAAC
TAGGGAACCCACTGCTTAAGCCTCAATAAAGCTTGCCTTGAGTGCTTCAAGTAGTGTGTGCCCGTCTGTT
GTGTGACTCTGGTAACTAGAGATCCCTCAGACCCTTTTAGTCAGTGTGGAAAATCTCTAGCAGTGGCGCC
CGAACAGGGACTTGAAAGCGAAAGGGAAACCAGAGGAGCTCTCTCGACGCAGGACTCGGCTTGCTGAAGC
GCGCACGGCAAGAGGCGAGGGGCGGCGACTGGTGAGTACGCCAAAAATTTTGACTAGCGGAGGCTAGAAG
GAGAGAGATGGGTGCGAGAGCGTCAGTATTAAGCGGGGGAGAATTAGATCGCGATGGGAAAAAATTCGGT
TAAGGCCAGGGGGAAAGAAAAAATATAAATTAAAACATATAGTATGGGCAAGCAGGGAGCTAGAACGATT
CGCAGTTAATCCTGGCCTGTTAGAAACATCAGAAGGCTGTAGACAAATACTGGGACAGCTACAACCATCC
CTTCAGACAGGATCAGAAGAACTTAGATCATTATATAATACAGTAGCAACCCTCTATTGTGTGCATCAAA
GGATAGAGATAAAAGACACCAAGGAAGCTTTAGACAAGATAGAGGAAGAGCAAAACAAAAGTAAGACCAC
CGCACAGCAAGCGGCCGCTGATCTTCAGACCTGGAGGAGGAGATATGAGGGACAATTGGAGAAGTGAATT
ATATAAATATAAAGTAGTAAAAATTGAACCATTAGGAGTAGCACCCACCAAGGCAAAGAGAAGAGTGGTG
CAGAGAGAAAAAAGAGCAGTGGGAATAGGAGCTTTGTTCCTTGGGTTCTTGGGAGCAGCAGGAAGCACTA
TGGGCGCAGCGTCAATGACGCTGACGGTACAGGCCAGACAATTATTGTCTGGTATAGTGCAGCAGCAGAA
CAATTTGCTGAGGGCTATTGAGGCGCAACAGCATCTGTTGCAACTCACAGTCTGGGGCATCAAGCAGCTC
CAGGCAAGAATCCTGGCTGTGGAAAGATACCTAAAGGATCAACAGCTCCTGGGGATTTGGGGTTGCTCTG
GAAAACTCATTTGCACCACTGCTGTGCCTTGGAATGCTAGTTGGAGTAATAAATCTCTGGAACAGATTTG
GAATCACACGACCTGGATGGAGTGGGACAGAGAAATTAACAATTACACAAGCTTAATACACTCCTTAATT
GAAGAATCGCAAAACCAGCAAGAAAAGAATGAACAAGAATTATTGGAATTAGATAAATGGGCAAGTTTGT
GGAATTGGTTTAACATAACAAATTGGCTGTGGTATATAAAATTATTCATAATGATAGTAGGAGGCTTGGT
AGGTTTAAGAATAGTTTTTGCTGTACTTTCTATAGTGAATAGAGTTAGGCAGGGATATTCACCATTATCG
TTTCAGACCCACCTCCCAACCCCGAGGGGACCCATGCATTGCATCTCAATTAGTCAGCAACCAGGTGTGG
AAAGTCCCCAGGCTCCCCAGCAGGCAGAAGTATGCAAAGCATGCGTCTCAATTAGTCAGCAACCATAGTC
CCGCCCCTAACTCCGCCCATCCCGCCCCTAACTCCGCCCAGTTCCGCCCATTCTCCGCCCCATGGCTGAC
TAATTTTTTTTATTTATGCAGAGGCCGAGGCCGCCTCGGCCTCTGAGCTATTCCAGAAGTAGTGAGGAGG
CTTTTTTGGAGGCCTAGGCTTTTGCAAAAAGCTTTCTAGAGGTACCACCGGAGCTTACCATGACCGAGTA
CAAGCCCACGGTGCGCCTCGCCACCCGCGACGACGTCCCCAGGGCCGTACGCACCCTCGCCGCCGCGTTC
GCCGACTACCCCGCCACGCGCCACACCGTCGATCCGGACCGCCACATCGAGCGGGTCACCGAGCTGCAAG
AACTCTTCCTCACGCGCGTCGGGCTCGACATCGGCAAGGTGTGGGTCGCGGACGACGGCGCCGCCGTGGC
GGTCTGGACCACGCCGGAGAGCGTCGAAGCGGGGGCGGTGTTCGCCGAGATCGGCCCGCGCATGGCCGAG
TTGAGCGGTTCCCGGCTGGCCGCGCAGCAACAGATGGAAGGCCTCCTGGCGCCGCACCGGCCCAAGGAGC
CCGCGTGGTTCCTGGCCACCGTCGGCGTCTCGCCCGACCACCAGGGCAAGGGTCTGGGCAGCGCCGTCGT
GCTCCCCGGAGTGGAGGCGGCCGAGCGCGCCGGGGTGCCCGCCTTCCTGGAGACCTCCGCGCCCCGCAAC
CTCCCCTTCTACGAGCGGCTCGGCTTCACCGTCACCGCCGACGTCGAGGTGCCCGAAGGACCGCGCACCT
GGTGCATGACCCGCAAGCCCGGTGCCAGTTAACGAATTCTAGATCTTGAGACAAATGGCAGTATTCATCC
ACAATTTTAAAAGAAAAGGGGGGATTGGGGGGTACAGTGCAGGGGAAAGAATAGTAGACATAATAGCAAC
AGACATACAAACTAAAGAATTACAAAAACAAATTACAAAAATTCAAAATTTTCGGGTTTATTACAGGGAC
AGCAGAGATCCACTTTGGCGCCGGCTCGAGGCCTGCAGGTGCAAAGATGGATAAAGTTTTAAACAGAGAG
GAATCTTTGCAGCTAATGGACCTTCTAGGTCTTGAAAGGAGTGGGAATTGGCTCCGGTGCCCGTCAGTGG
GCAGAGCGCACATCGCCCACAGTCCCCGAGAAGTTGGGGGGAGGGGTCGGCAATTGAACCGGTGCCTAGA
GAAGGTGGCGCGGGGTAAACTGGGAAAGTGATGTCGTGTACTGGCTCCGCCTTTTTCCCGAGGGTGGGGG
AGAACCGTATATAAGTGCAGTAGTCGCCGTGAACGTTCTTTTTCGCAACGGGTTTGCCGCCAGAACACAG
GTAAGTGCCGTGTGTGGTTCCCGCGGGCCTGGCCTCTTTACGGGTTATGGCCCTTGCGTGCCTTGAATTA
CTTCCACCTGGCTGCAGTACGTGATTCTTGATCCCGAGCTTCGGGTTGGAAGTGGGTGGGAGAGTTCGAG
GCCTTGCGCTTAAGGAGCCCCTTCGCCTCGTGCTTGAGTTGAGGCCTGGCCTGGGCGCTGGGGCCGCCGC
GTGCGAATCTGGTGGCACCTTCGCGCCTGTCTCGCTGCTTTCGATAAGTCTCTAGCCATTTAAAATTTTT
GATGACCTGCTGCGACGCTTTTTTTCTGGCAAGATAGTCTTGTAAATGCGGGCCAAGATCTGCACACTGG
TATTTCGGTTTTTGGGGCCGCGGGCGGCGACGGGGCCCGTGCGTCCCAGCGCACATGTTCGGCGAGGCGG
GGCCTGCGAGCGCGGCCACCGAGAATCGGACGGGGGTAGTCTCAAGCTGGCCGGCCTGCTCTGGTGCCTG
GCCTCGCGCCGCCGTGTATCGCCCCGCCCTGGGCGGCAAGGCTGGCCCGGTCGGCACCAGTTGCGTGAGC
GGAAAGATGGCCGCTTCCCGGCCCTGCTGCAGGGAGCTCAAAATGGAGGACGCGGCGCTCGGGAGAGCGG
GCGGGTGAGTCACCCACACAAAGGAAAAGGGCCTTTCCGTCCTCAGCCGTCGCTTCATGTGACTCCACGG
AGTACCGGGCGCCGTCCAGGCACCTCGATTAGTTCTCGAGCTTTTGGAGTACGTCGTCTTTAGGTTGGGG
GGAGGGGTTTTATGCGATGGAGTTTCCCCACACTGAGTGGGTGGAGACTGAAGTTAGGCCAGCTTGGCAC
TTGATGTAATTCTCCTTGGAATTTGCCCTTTTTGAGTTTGGATCTTGGTTCATTCTCAAGCCTCAGACAG
TGGTTCAAAGTTTTTTTCTTCCATTTCAGGTGTCGTGAGGCTAGCACCGCCACCATGTTGGAGAACTACT
GGAACCTTGTTTCTCTGGGACTGTGTCATTTTGATATGAATATTATCTCCATGTTGGAGGAAGGGAAAGA
GCCCTGGACTGTGAAGAGCTGTGTGAAAATAGCAAGAAAACCAAGAACGCCGGAATGTGTCAAAGGCGTG
GTCACAGATATCCCTCCTAAATGTACAATCAAGGATTTGCTACCAAAAGAGAAGAGCAGTACAGAAGCAG
TATTCCACACAGTGGTGTTGGAAAGACACGAAAGCCCTGACATTGAAGACTTTTCCTTCAAGGAACCCCA
GAAAAATGTGCATGATTTTGAGTGTCAATGGAGAGATGACACAGGAAATTACAAGGGAGTGCTTATGGCC
CAGAAAGAAGGTAAAAGAGATCAACGCGACAGAAGAGACATAGAAAACAAGCTTATGAACAATCAGCTTG
GAGTAAGCTTTCATTCTCATCTGCCTGAACTGCAGCTATTTCAAGGTGAGGGGAAAATGTATGAATGTAA
TCAAGTTGAGAAGTCTACCAACAATGGTTCCTCAGTGTCACCACTTCAACAAATTCCTTCTAGTGTCCAA
ACCCACAGGTCTAAAAAATATCATGAACTTAACCATTTTTCATTACTCACACAAAGACGAAAAGCAAACA
GTTGTGGAAAACCTTATAAATGTAATGAATGTGGCAAGGCGTTCACTCAGAATTCGAACCTTACAAGTCA
TAGGAGAATTCATAGTGGAGAGAAGCCTTACAAATGCAGTGAGTGCGGCAAAACCTTTACTGTTCGTTCA
AATCTAACTATTCATCAGGTCATCCATACTGGAGAAAAACCTTACAAATGTCATGAGTGTGGCAAGGTCT
TCAGGCACAATTCATACCTTGCAACTCATCGGCGAATTCATACTGGAGAGAAACCTTACAAGTGTAATGA
GTGTGGAAAAGCCTTTAGAGGACATTCAAACCTAACTACCCATCAGTTAATTCATACTGGAGAAAAACCG
TTCAAATGTAATGAATGTGGCAAGCTCTTCACTCAAAATTCACACCTTATAAGTCATTGGAGAATTCACA
CTGGAGAGAAACCTTACAAGTGCAATGAGTGCGGCAAAGCCTTTAGTGTTCGTTCAAGCCTAGCAATCCA
TCAGACAATCCACACTGGAGAAAAACCTTACAAATGTAATGAATGTGGCAAAGTCTTTAGGTACAATTCA
TACCTCGGAAGGCATCGGAGAGTTCATACTGGTGAGAAACCTTACAAGTGTAATGAATGTGGCAAAGCCT
TCAGTATGCATTCAAACCTAGCTACCCATCAGGTCATCCATACTGGAACAAAACCTTTCAAATGCAATGA
ATGCAGCAAGGTTTTCACTCAAAATTCACAACTTGCAAATCATCGAAGAATTCATACTGGAGAGAAACCT
TACAAGTGTAATGAGTGTGGGAAAGCCTTCAGTGTTCGTTCAAGTCTGACTACCCATCAGGCAATCCATT
CTGGAGAGAAACCTTACAAATGTATTGAATGTGGCAAGAGCTTCACTCAAAAATCACACCTTAGAAGTCA
TCGGGGAATTCATTCTGGAGAGAAACCTTACAAGTGTAATGAATGTGGTAAAGTCTTCGCTCAAACATCA
CAACTTGCAAGGCATTGGAGAGTTCATACTGGAGAAAAACCTTACAAGTGTAATGACTGTGGCAGAGCCT
TTAGTGATCGTTCAAGCCTAACTTTTCATCAGGCAATACATACTGGAGAGAAACCTTACAAATGTCATGA
ATGCGGCAAGGTTTTTAGGCACAATTCATACCTTGCAACTCATCGGCGAATTCATACTGGAGAGAAACCT
TACAAGTGTAATGAGTGTGGGAAAGCCTTTAGTATGCATTCAAACCTAACTACCCATAAGGTCATCCATA
CTGGAGAGAAGCCTTACAAATGTAATCAATGTGGCAAGGTCTTCACTCAGAACTCACACCTTGCAAATCA
TCAAAGGACTCACACCGGAGAGAAACCTTACCGATGCAATGAGTGTGGGAAAGCCTTCAGTGTTCGTTCA
AGCCTAACCACCCATCAGGCAATCCATACTGGGAAAAAACCTTACAAATGTAATGAATGTGGCAAGGTCT
TTACTCAAAATGCTCACCTGGCAAATCACCGAAGAATTCATACTGGGGAGAAACCTTACAGGTGTACAGA
GTGTGGGAAAGCCTTTAGGGTAAGATCAAGTCTAACTACCCATATGGCAATCCACACTGGAGAAAAGCGT
TACAAATGTAATGAGTGTGGCAAGGTCTTCAGGCAGAGTTCAAATCTTGCAAGTCATCACAGAATGCATA
CCGGAGAGAAACCTTACAAATAGTAATGAACTAGTCCGTAACTTGAAAGTATTTCGATTTCTTGGCTTTA
TATATCTTGTGGAAAGGACGAACTGAGACTCTCGAACTCGGGTCTACGCGTTAAGTCGACAATCAACCTC
TGGATTACAAAATTTGTGAAAGATTGACTGGTATTCTTAACTATGTTGCTCCTTTTACGCTATGTGGATA
CGCTGCTTTAATGCCTTTGTATCATGCTATTGCTTCCCGTATGGCTTTCATTTTCTCCTCCTTGTATAAA
TCCTGGTTGCTGTCTCTTTATGAGGAGTTGTGGCCCGTTGTCAGGCAACGTGGCGTGGTGTGCACTGTGT
TTGCTGACGCAACCCCCACTGGTTGGGGCATTGCCACCACCTGTCAGCTCCTTTCCGGGACTTTCGCTTT
CCCCCTCCCTATTGCCACGGCGGAACTCATCGCCGCCTGCCTTGCCCGCTGCTGGACAGGGGCTCGGCTG
TTGGGCACTGACAATTCCGTGGTGTTGTCGGGGAAATCATCGTCCTTTCCTTGGCTGCTCGCCTGTGTTG
CCACCTGGATTCTGCGCGGGACGTCCTTCTGCTACGTCCCTTCGGCCCTCAATCCAGCGGACCTTCCTTC
CCGCGGCCTGCTGCCGGCTCTGCGGCCTCTTCCGCGTCTTCGCCTTCGCCCTCAGACGAGTCGGATCTCC
CTTTGGGCCGCCTCCCCGCGTCGACTTTAAGACCAATGACTTACAAGGCAGCTGTAGATCTTAGCCACTT
TTTAAAAGAAAAGGGGGGACTGGAAGGGCTAATTCACTCCCAACGAAGACAAGATCTGCTTTTTGCTTGT
ACTGGGTCTCTCTGGTTAGACCAGATCTGAGCCTGGGAGCTCTCTGGCTAACTAGGGAACCCACTGCTTA
AGCCTCAATAAAGCTTGCCTTGAGTGCTTCAAGTAGTGTGTGCCCGTCTGTTGTGTGACTCTGGTAACTA
GAGATCCCTCAGACCCTTTTAGTCAGTGTGGAAAATCTCTAGCAGTACGTATAGTAGTTCATGTCATCTT
ATTATTCAGTATTTATAACTTGCAAAGAAATGAATATCAGAGAGTGAGAGGAACTTGTTTATTGCAGCTT
ATAATGGTTACAAATAAAGCAATAGCATCACAAATTTCACAAATAAAGCATTTTTTTCACTGCATTCTAG
TTGTGGTTTGTCCAAACTCATCAATGTATCTTATCATGTCTGGCTCTAGCTATCCCGCCCCTAACTCCGC
CCATCCCGCCCCTAACTCCGCCCAGTTCCGCCCATTCTCCGCCCCATGGCTGACTAATTTTTTTTATTTA
TGCAGAGGCCGAGGCCGCCTCGGCCTCTGAGCTATTCCAGAAGTAGTGAGGAGGCTTTTTTGGAGGCCTA
GGGACGTACCCAATTCGCCCTATAGTGAGTCGTATTACGCGCGCTCACTGGCCGTCGTTTTACAACGTCG
TGACTGGGAAAACCCTGGCGTTACCCAACTTAATCGCCTTGCAGCACATCCCCCTTTCGCCAGCTGGCGT
AATAGCGAAGAGGCCCGCACCGATCGCCCTTCCCAACAGTTGCGCAGCCTGAATGGCGAATGGG
[124 nt withheld, positions 8045-8168]
C
[91 nt withheld, positions 8170-8260]
A
[49 nt withheld, positions 8262-8310]
CCTTTGACGTTGGAGTCCACGTTCTTT
[37 nt withheld, positions 8338-8374]
ACCCTATCTCGGTCTATTCTTTTGATTTATAAGGGATTTTGCCGATTTCGGCCTATTGGTTAAAAAATGA
GCTGATTTAACAAAAATTTAACGCGAATTTTAACAAAATATTAACGCTTACAATTTAGGTGGCACTTTTC
GGGGAAATGTGCGCGGAACCCCTATTTGTTTATTTTTCTAAATACATTCAAATATGTATCCGCTCATGAG
ACAATAACCCTGATAAATGCTTCAATAATATTGAAAAAGGAAGAGTATGAGTATTCAACATTTCCGTGTC
GCCCTTATTCCCTTTTTTGCGGCATTTTGCCTTCCTGTTTTTGCTCACCCAGAAACGCTGGTGAAAGTAA
AAGATGCTGAAGATCAGTTGGGTGCACGAGTGGGTTACATCGAACTGGATCTCAACAGCGGTAAGATCCT
TGAGAGTTTTCGCCCCGAAGAACGTTTTCCAATGATGAGCACTTTTAAAGTTCTGCTATGTGGCGCGGTA
TTATCCCGTATTGACGCCGGGCAAGAGCAACTCGGTCGCCGCATACACTATTCTCAGAATGACTTGGTTG
AGTACTCACCAGTCACAGAAAAGCATCTTACGGATGGCATGACAGTAAGAGAATTATGCAGTGCTGCCAT
AACCATGAGTGATAACACTGCGGCCAACTTACTTCTGACAACGATCGGAGGACCGAAGGAGCTAACCGCT
TTTTTGCACAACATGGGGGATCATGTAACTCGCCTTGATCGTTGGGAACCGGAGCTGAATGAAGCCATAC
CAAACGACGAGCGTGACACCACGATGCCTGTAGCAATGGCAACAACGTTGCGCAAACTATTAACTGGCGA
ACTACTTACTCTAGCTTCCCGGCAACAATTAATAGACTGGATGGAGGCGGATAAAGTTGCAGGACCACTT
CTGCGCTCGGCCCTTCCGGCTGGCTGGTTTATTGCTGATAAATCTGGAGCCGGTGAGCGTGGGTCTCGCG
GTATCATTGCAGCACTGGGGCCAGATGGTAAGCCCTCCCGTATCGTAGTTATCTACACGACGGGGAGTCA
GGCAACTATGGATGAACGAAATAGACAGATCGCTGAGATAGGTGCCTCACTGATTAAGCATTGGTAACTG
TCAGACCAAGTTTACTCATATATACTTTAGATTGATTTAAAACTTCATTTTTAATTTAAAAGGATCTAGG
TGAAGATCCTTTTTGATAATCTCATGACCAAAATCCCTTAACGTGAGTTTTCGTTCCACTGAGCGTCAGA
CCCCGTAGAAAAGATCAAAGGATCTTCTTGAGATCCTTTTTTTCTGCGCGTAATCTGCTGCTTGCAAACA
AAAAAACCACCGCTACCAGCGGTGGTTTGTTTGCCGGATCAAGAGCTACCAACTCTTTTTCCGAAGGTAA
CTGGCTTCAGCAGAGCGCAGATACCAAATACTGTTCTTCTAGTGTAGCCGTAGTTAGGCCACCACTTCAA
GAACTCTGTAGCACCGCCTACATACCTCGCTCTGCTAATCCTGTTACCAGTGGCTGCTGCCAGTGGCGAT
AAGTCGTGTCTTACCGGGTTGGACTCAAGACGATAGTTACCGGATAAGGCGCAGCGGTCGGGCTGAACGG
GGGGTTCGTGCACACAGCCCAGCTTGGAGCGAACGACCTACACCGAACTGAGATACCTACAGCGTGAGCT
ATGAGAAAGCGCCACGCTTCCCGAAGGGAGAAAGGCGGACAGGTATCCGGTAAGCGGCAGGGTCGGAACA
GGAGAGCGCACGAGGGAGCTTCCAGGGGGAAACGCCTGGTATCTTTATAGTCCTGTCGGGTTTCGCCACC
TCTGACTTGAGCGTCGATTTTTGTGATGCTCGTCAGGGGGGCGGAGCCTATGGAAAAACGCCAGCAACGC
GGCCTTTTTACGGTTCCTGGCCTTTTGCTGGCCTTTTGCTCACATGTTCTTTCCTGCGTTATCCCCTGAT
TCTGTGGATAACCGTATTACCGCCTTTGAGTGAGCTGATACCGCTCGCCGCAGCCGAACGACCGAGCGCA
GCGAGTCAGTGAGCGAGGAAGCGGAAGAGCGCCCAATACGCAAACCGCCTCTCCCCGCGCGTTGGCCGAT
TCATTAATGCAGCTGGCACGACAGGTTTCCCGACTGGAAAGCGGGCAGTGAGCGCAACGCAATTAATGTG
AGTTAGCTCACTCATTAGGCACCCCAGGCTTTACACTTTATGCTTCCGGCTCGTATGTTGTGTGGAATTG
TGAGCGGATAACAATTTCACACAGGAAACAGCTATGACCATGATTACGCCAAGCGCGCAATTAACCCTCA
CTAAAGGGAACAAAAGCTGGAGCTGCAAGC
