>Addgene plasmid #143519 | TFORF1545 | depositor partial sequence | sequence record 282687 | Insert
ACCGCCACCATGTTGGAGAACTACTGGAACCTTGTTTCTCTGGGACTGTGTCATTTTGATATGAATATTA
TCTCCATGTTGGAGGAAGGGAAAGAGCCCTGGACTGTGAAGAGCTGTGTGAAAATAGCAAGAAAACCAAG
AACGCCGGAATGTGTCAAAGGCGTGGTCACAGATATCCCTCCTAAATGTACAATCAAGGATTTGCTACCA
AAAGAGAAGAGCAGTACAGAAGCAGTATTCCACACAGTGGTGTTGGAAAGACACGAAAGCCCTGACATTG
AAGACTTTTCCTTCAAGGAACCCCAGAAAAATGTGCATGATTTTGAGTGTCAATGGAGAGATGACACAGG
AAATTACAAGGGAGTGCTTATGGCCCAGAAAGAAGGTAAAAGAGATCAACGCGACAGAAGAGACATAGAA
AACAAGCTTATGAACAATCAGCTTGGAGTAAGCTTTCATTCTCATCTGCCTGAACTGCAGCTATTTCAAG
GTGAGGGGAAAATGTATGAATGTAATCAAGTTGAGAAGTCTACCAACAATGGTTCCTCAGTGTCACCACT
TCAACAAATTCCTTCTAGTGTCCAAACCCACAGGTCTAAAAAATATCATGAACTTAACCATTTTTCATTA
CTCACACAAAGACGAAAAGCAAACAGTTGTGGAAAACCTTATAAATGTAATGAATGTGGCAAGGCGTTCA
CTCAGAATTCGAACCTTACAAGTCATAGGAGAATTCATAGTGGAGAGAAGCCTTACAAATGCAGTGAGTG
CGGCAAAACCTTTACTGTTCGTTCAAATCTAACTATTCATCAGGTCATCCATACTGGAGAAAAACCTTAC
AAATGTCATGAGTGTGGCAAGGTCTTCAGGCACAATTCATACCTTGCAACTCATCGGCGAATTCATACTG
GAGAGAAACCTTACAAGTGTAATGAGTGTGGAAAAGCCTTTAGAGGACATTCAAACCTAACTACCCATCA
GTTAATTCATACTGGAGAAAAACCGTTCAAATGTAATGAATGTGGCAAGCTCTTCACTCAAAATTCACAC
CTTATAAGTCATTGGAGAATTCACACTGGAGAGAAACCTTACAAGTGCAATGAGTGCGGCAAAGCCTTTA
GTGTTCGTTCAAGCCTAGCAATCCATCAGACAATCCACACTGGAGAAAAACCTTACAAATGTAATGAATG
TGGCAAAGTCTTTAGGTACAATTCATACCTCGGAAGGCATCGGAGAGTTCATACTGGTGAGAAACCTTAC
AAGTGTAATGAATGTGGCAAAGCCTTCAGTATGCATTCAAACCTAGCTACCCATCAGGTCATCCATACTG
GAACAAAACCTTTCAAATGCAATGAATGCAGCAAGGTTTTCACTCAAAATTCACAACTTGCAAATCATCG
AAGAATTCATACTGGAGAGAAACCTTACAAGTGTAATGAGTGTGGGAAAGCCTTCAGTGTTCGTTCAAGT
CTGACTACCCATCAGGCAATCCATTCTGGAGAGAAACCTTACAAATGTATTGAATGTGGCAAGAGCTTCA
CTCAAAAATCACACCTTAGAAGTCATCGGGGAATTCATTCTGGAGAGAAACCTTACAAGTGTAATGAATG
TGGTAAAGTCTTCGCTCAAACATCACAACTTGCAAGGCATTGGAGAGTTCATACTGGAGAAAAACCTTAC
AAGTGTAATGACTGTGGCAGAGCCTTTAGTGATCGTTCAAGCCTAACTTTTCATCAGGCAATACATACTG
GAGAGAAACCTTACAAATGTCATGAATGCGGCAAGGTTTTTAGGCACAATTCATACCTTGCAACTCATCG
GCGAATTCATACTGGAGAGAAACCTTACAAGTGTAATGAGTGTGGGAAAGCCTTTAGTATGCATTCAAAC
CTAACTACCCATAAGGTCATCCATACTGGAGAGAAGCCTTACAAATGTAATCAATGTGGCAAGGTCTTCA
CTCAGAACTCACACCTTGCAAATCATCAAAGGACTCACACCGGAGAGAAACCTTACCGATGCAATGAGTG
TGGGAAAGCCTTCAGTGTTCGTTCAAGCCTAACCACCCATCAGGCAATCCATACTGGGAAAAAACCTTAC
AAATGTAATGAATGTGGCAAGGTCTTTACTCAAAATGCTCACCTGGCAAATCACCGAAGAATTCATACTG
GGGAGAAACCTTACAGGTGTACAGAGTGTGGGAAAGCCTTTAGGGTAAGATCAAGTCTAACTACCCATAT
GGCAATCCACACTGGAGAAAAGCGTTACAAATGTAATGAGTGTGGCAAGGTCTTCAGGCAGAGTTCAAAT
CTTGCAAGTCATCACAGAATGCATACCGGAGAGAAACCTTACAAATAGTAATGAACTAGTCCGTAACTTG
AAAGTATTTCGATTTCTTGGCTTTATATATCTTGTGGAAAGGACGAACTGAGACTCTCGAACTCGGGTCT
