>Addgene plasmid #143519 | TFORF1545 | depositor partial sequence | sequence record 282688 | Barcode
ACTGAGACTCTCGAACTCGGGTCT
